>Addgene plasmid #104579 | pRVL-1 | depositor full sequence | sequence record 198603 | pRVL-1 sequence 10557 bps
GTTGACATTGATTATTGACTAGTTATTAATAGTAATCAATTACGGGGTCATTAGTTCATAGCCCATATAT
GGAGTTCCGCGTTACATAACTTACGGTAAATGGCCCGCCTGGCTGACCGCCCAACGACCCCCGCCCATTG
ACGTCAATAATGACGTATGTTCCCATAGTAACGCCAATAGGGACTTTCCATTGACGTCAATGGGTGGAGT
ATTTACGGTAAACTGCCCACTTGGCAGTACATCAAGTGTATCATATGCCAAGTCCGCCCCCTATTGACGT
CAATGACGGTAAATGGCCCGCCTGGCATTATGCCCAGTACATGACCTTACGGGACTTTCCTACTTGGCAG
TACATCTACGTATTAGTCATCGCTATTACCATGGTGATGCGGTTTTGGCAGTACACCAATGGGCGTGGAT
AGCGGTTTGACTCACGGGGATTTCCAAGTCTCCACCCCATTGACGTCAATGGGAGTTTGTTTTGGCACCA
AAATCAACGGGACTTTCCAAAATGTCGTAATAACCCCGCCCCGTTGACGCAAATGGGCGGTAGGCGTGTA
CGGTGGGAGGTCTATATAAGCAGAGCTCGTTTAGTGAACCGTCAGATCTCTAGAAGCTGGGTACCGCCGC
CACCATGGGCTGGAGCTGCATCATCCTGTTCCTGGTGGCCACCGCCACCGGCGTGCACAGCGAAGAGCTA
CAGAGTGAGCTCTTCGCCGACGCCGCCCCCACCGTGAGCATCTTCCCCCCCAGCAGCGAGCAGCTGACCA
GCGGCGGCGCCAGCGTGGTGTGCTTCCTGAACAACTTCTACCCCAAGGACATCAACGTGAAGTGGAAGAT
CGACGGCAGCGAGAGGCAGAACGGCGTGCTGAACAGCTGGACCGACCAGGACAGCAAGGACAGCACCTAC
AGCATGAGCAGCACCCTGACCCTGACCAAGGACGAGTACGAGAGGCACAACAGCTACACCTGCGAGGCCA
CCCACAAGACCAGCACCAGCCCCATCGTGAAAAGCTTCAACAGGAACGAGTGCTGATAAGGATCCAGACA
TGATAAGATACATTGATGAGTTTGGACAAACCACAACTAGAATGCAGTGAAAAAAATGCTTTATTTGTGA
AATTTGTGATGCTATTGCTTTATTTGTAACCATTATAAGCTGCAATAAACAAGTTAACAACAACAATTGC
ATTCATTTTATGTTTCAGGTTCAGGGGGAGGTGTGGGAGGTTTTTTAAAGCAAGTAAAACCTCTACAAAT
GTGGTATGGCTGATTATGATCCGGCTGCCTCGCGCGTTTCGGTGATGACGGTGAAAACCTCTGACACATG
CAGCTCCCGGAGACGGTCACAGCTTGTCTGTAAGCGGATGCCGGGAGCAGACAAGCCCGTCAGGGCGCGT
CAGCGGGTGTTGGCGGGTGTCGGGGCGCAGCCATGAGGTCGACTCTAGAGGATCGATCCCCGCCCCGGAC
GAACTAAACCTGACTACGACATCTCTGCCCCTTCTTCGCGGGGCAGTGCATGTAATCCCTTCAGTTGGTT
GGTACAACTTGCCAACTGGGCCCTGTTCCACATGTGACACGGGGGGGGACCAAACACAAAGGGGTTCTCT
GACTGTAGTTGACATCCTTATAAATGGATGTGCACATTTGCCAACACTGAGTGGCTTTCATCCTGGAGCA
GACTTTGCAGTCTGTGGACTGCAACACAACATTGCCTTTATGTGTAACTCTTGGCTGAAGCTCTTACACC
AATGCTGGGGGACATGTACCTCCCAGGGGCCCAGGAAGACTACGGGAGGCTACACCAACGTCAATCAGAG
GGGCCTGTGTAGCTACCGATAAGCGGACCCTCAAGAGGGCATTAGCAATAGTGTTTATAAGGCCCCCTTG
TTAACCCTAAACGGGTAGCATATGCTTCCCGGGTAGTAGTATATACTATCCAGACTAACCCTAATTCAAT
AGCATATGTTACCCAACGGGAAGCATATGCTATCGAATTAGGGTTAGTAAAAGGGTCCTAAGGAACAGCG
ATATCTCCCACCCCATGAGCTGTCACGGTTTTATTTACATGGGGTCAGGATTCCACGAGGGTAGTGAACC
ATTTTAGTCACAAGGGCAGTGGCTGAAGATCAAGGAGCGGGCAGTGAACTCTCCTGAATCTTCGCCTGCT
TCTTCATTCTCCTTCGTTTAGCTAATAGAATAACTGCTGAGTTGTGAACAGTAAGGTGTATGTGAGGTGC
TCGAAAACAAGGTTTCAGGTGACGCCCCCAGAATAAAATTTGGACGGGGGGTTCAGTGGTGGCATTGTGC
TATGACACCAATATAACCCTCACAAACCCCTTGGGCAATAAATACTAGTGTAGGAATGAAACATTCTGAA
TATCTTTAACAATAGAAATCCATGGGGTGGGGACAAGCCGTAAAGACTGGATGTCCATCTCACACGAATT
TATGGCTATGGGCAACACATAATCCTAGTGCAATATGATACTGGGGTTATTAAGATGTGTCCCAGGCAGG
GACCAAGACAGGTGAACCATGTTGTTACACTCTATTTGTAACAAGGGGAAAGAGAGTGGACGCCGACAGC
AGCGGACTCCACTGGTTGTCTCTAACACCCCCGAAAATTAAACGGGGCTCCACGCCAATGGGGCCCATAA
ACAAAGACAAGTGGCCACTCTTTTTTTTGAAATTGTGGAGTGGGGGCACGCGTCAGCCCCCACACGCCGC
CCTGCGGTTTTGGACTGTAAAATAAGGGTGTAATAACTTGGCTGATTGTAACCCCGCTAACCACTGCGGT
CAAACCACTTGCCCACAAAACCACTAATGGCACCCCGGGGAATACCTGCATAAGTAGGTGGGCGGGCCAA
GATAGGGGCGCGATTGCTGCGATCTGGAGGACAAATTACACACACTTGCGCCTGAGCGCCAAGCACAGGG
TTGTTGGTCCTCATATTCACGAGGTCGCTGAGAGCACGGTGGGCTAATGTTGCCATGGGTAGCATATACT
ACCCAAATATCTGGATAGCATATGCTATCCTAATCTATATCTGGGTAGCATAGGCTATCCTAATCTATAT
CTGGGTAGCATATGCTATCCTAATCTATATCTGGGTAGTATATGCTATCCTAATTTATATCTGGGTAGCA
TAGGCTATCCTAATCTATATCTGGGTAGCATATGCTATCCTAATCTATATCTGGGTAGTATATGCTATCC
TAATCTGTATCCGGGTAGCATATGCTATCCTAATAGAGATTAGGGTAGTATATGCTATCCTAATTTATAT
CTGGGTAGCATATACTACCCAAATATCTGGATAGCATATGCTATCCTAATCTATATCTGGGTAGCATATG
CTATCCTAATCTATATCTGGGTAGCATAGGCTATCCTAATCTATATCTGGGTAGCATATGCTATCCTAAT
CTATATCTGGGTAGTATATGCTATCCTAATTTATATCTGGGTAGCATAGGCTATCCTAATCTATATCTGG
GTAGCATATGCTATCCTAATCTATATCTGGGTAGTATATGCTATCCTAATCTGTATCCGGGTAGCATATG
CTATCCTCATGCATATACAGTCAGCATATGATACCCAGTAGTAGAGTGGGAGTGCTATCCTTTGCATATG
CCGCCACCTCCCAAGGGGGCGTGAATTTTCGCTGCTTGTCCTTTTCCTGCTGGTTGCTCCCATTCTTAGG
TGAATTTAAGGAGGCCAGGCTAAAGCCGTCGCATGTCTGATTGCTCACCAGGTAAATGTCGCTAATGTTT
TCCAACGCGAGAAGGTGTTGAGCGCGGAGCTGAGTGACGTGACAACATGGGTATGCCCAATTGCCCCATG
TTGGGAGGACGAAAATGGTGACAAGACAGATGGCCAGAAATACACCAACAGCACGCATGATGTCTACTGG
GGATTTATTCTTTAGTGCGGGGGAATACACGGCTTTTAATACGATTGAGGGCGTCTCCTAACAAGTTACA
TCACTCCTGCCCTTCCTCACCCTCATCTCCATCACCTCCTTCATCTCCGTCATCTCCGTCATCACCCTCC
GCGGCAGCCCCTTCCACCATAGGTGGAAACCAGGGAGGCAAATCTACTCCATCGTCAAAGCTGCACACAG
TCACCCTGATATTGCAGGTAGGAGCGGGCTTTGTCATAACAAGGTCCTTAATCGCATCCTTCAAAACCTC
AGCAAATATATGAGTTTGTAAAAAGACCATGAAATAACAGACAATGGACTCCCTTAGCGGGCCAGGTTGT
GGGCCGGGTCCAGGGGCCATTCCAAAGGGGAGACGACTCAATGGTGTAAGACGACATTGTGGAATAGCAA
GGGCAGTTCCTCGCCTTAGGTTGTAAAGGGAGGTCTTACTACCTCCATATACGAACACACCGGCGACCCA
AGTTCCTTCGTCGGTAGTCCTTTCTACGTGACTCCTAGCCAGGAGAGCTCTTAAACCTTCTGCAATGTTC
TCAAATTTCGGGTTGGAACCTCCTTGACCACGATGCTTTCCAAACCACCCTCCTTTTTTGCGCCTGCCTC
CATCACCCTGACCCCGGGGTCCAGTGCTTGGGCCTTCTCCTGGGTCATCTGCGGGGCCCTGCTCTATCGC
TCCCGGGGGCACGTCAGGCTCACCATCTGGGCCACCTTCTTGGTGGTATTCAAAATAATCGGCTTCCCCT
ACAGGGTGGAAAAATGGCCTTCTACCTGGAGGGGGCCTGCGCGGTGGAGACCCGGATGATGATGACTGAC
TACTGGGACTCCTGGGCCTCTTTTCTCCACGTCCACGACCTCTCCCCCTGGCTCTTTCACGACTTCCCCC
CCTGGCTCTTTCACGTCCTCTACCCCGGCGGCCTCCACTACCTCCTCGACCCCGGCCTCCACTACCTCCT
CGACCCCGGCCTCCACTGCCTCCTCGACCCCGGCCTCCACCTCCTGCTCCTGCCCCTCCTGCTCCTGCCC
CTCCTCCTGCTCCTGCCCCTCCTGCCCCTCCTGCTCCTGCCCCTCCTGCCCCTCCTGCTCCTGCCCCTCC
TGCCCCTCCTGCTCCTGCCCCTCCTGCCCCTCCTCCTGCTCCTGCCCCTCCTGCCCCTCCTCCTGCTCCT
GCCCCTCCTGCCCCTCCTGCTCCTGCCCCTCCTGCCCCTCCTGCTCCTGCCCCTCCTGCCCCTCCTGCTC
CTGCCCCTCCTGCTCCTGCCCCTCCTGCTCCTGCCCCTCCTGCTCCTGCCCCTCCTGCCCCTCCTGCCCC
TCCTCCTGCTCCTGCCCCTCCTGCTCCTGCCCCTCCTGCCCCTCCTGCCCCTCCTGCTCCTGCCCCTCCT
CCTGCTCCTGCCCCTCCTGCCCCTCCTGCCCCTCCTCCTGCTCCTGCCCCTCCTGCCCCTCCTCCTGCTC
CTGCCCCTCCTCCTGCTCCTGCCCCTCCTGCCCCTCCTGCCCCTCCTCCTGCTCCTGCCCCTCCTGCCCC
TCCTCCTGCTCCTGCCCCTCCTCCTGCTCCTGCCCCTCCTGCCCCTCCTGCCCCTCCTCCTGCTCCTGCC
CCTCCTCCTGCTCCTGCCCCTCCTGCCCCTCCTGCCCCTCCTGCCCCTCCTCCTGCTCCTGCCCCTCCTC
CTGCTCCTGCCCCTCCTGCTCCTGCCCCTCCCGCTCCTGCTCCTGCTCCTGTTCCACCGTGGGTCCCTTT
GCAGCCAATGCAACTTGGACGTTTTTGGGGTCTCCGGACACCATCTCTATGTCTTGGCCCTGATCCTGAG
CCGCCCGGGGCTCCTGGTCTTCCGCCTCCTCGTCCTCGTCCTCTTCCCCGTCCTCGTCCATGGTTATCAC
CCCCTCTTCTTTGAGGTCCACTGCCGCCGGAGCCTTCTGGTCCAGATGTGTCTCCCTTCTCTCCTAGGCC
ATTTCCAGGTCCTGTACCTGGCCCCTCGTCAGACATGATTCACACTAAAAGAGATCAATAGACATCTTTA
TTAGACGACGCTCAGTGAATACAGGGAGTGCAGACTCCTGCCCCCTCCAACAGCCCCCCCACCCTCATCC
CCTTCATGGTCGCTGTCAGACAGATCCAGGTCTGAAAATTCCCCATCCTCCGAACCATCCTCGTCCTCAT
CACCAATTACTCGCAGCCCGGAAAACTCCCGCTGAACATCCTCAAGATTTGCGTCCTGAGCCTCAAGCCA
GGCCTCAAATTCCTCGTCCCCCTTTTTGCTGGACGGTAGGGATGGGGATTCTCGGGACCCCTCCTCTTCC
TCTTCAAGGTCACCAGACAGAGATGCTACTGGGGCAACGGAAGAAAAGCTGGGTGCGGCCTGTGAGGATC
AGCTTATCGATGATAAGCTGTCAAACATGAGAATTCTTGAAGACGAAAGGGCCTCGTGATACGCCTATTT
TTATAGGTTAATGTCATGATAATAATGGTTTCTTAGACGTCAGGTGGCACTTTTCGGGGAAATGTGCGCG
GAACCCCTATTTGTTTATTTTTCTAAATACATTCAAATATGTATCCGCTCATGAGACAATAACCCTGATA
AATGCTTCAATAATATTGAAAAAGGAAGAGTATGAGTATTCAACATTTCCGTGTCGCCCTTATTCCCTTT
TTTGCGGCATTTTGCCTTCCTGTTTTTGCTCACCCAGAAACGCTGGTGAAAGTAAAAGATGCTGAAGATC
AGTTGGGTGCACGAGTGGGTTACATCGAACTGGATCTCAACAGCGGTAAGATCCTTGAGAGTTTTCGCCC
CGAAGAACGTTTTCCAATGATGAGCACTTTTAAAGTTCTGCTATGTGGCGCGGTATTATCCCGTGTTGAC
GCCGGGCAAGAGCAACTCGGTCGCCGCATACACTATTCTCAGAATGACTTGGTTGAGTACTCACCAGTCA
CAGAAAAGCATCTTACGGATGGCATGACAGTAAGAGAATTATGCAGTGCTGCCATAACCATGAGTGATAA
CACTGCGGCCAACTTACTTCTGACAACGATCGGAGGACCGAAGGAGCTAACCGCTTTTTTGCACAACATG
GGGGATCATGTAACTCGCCTTGATCGTTGGGAACCGGAGCTGAATGAAGCCATACCAAACGACGAGCGTG
ACACCACGATGCCTGCAGCAATGGCAACAACGTTGCGCAAACTATTAACTGGCGAACTACTTACTCTAGC
TTCCCGGCAACAATTAATAGACTGGATGGAGGCGGATAAAGTTGCAGGACCACTTCTGCGCTCGGCCCTT
CCGGCTGGCTGGTTTATTGCTGATAAATCTGGAGCCGGTGAGCGTGGGTCTCGCGGTATCATTGCAGCAC
TGGGGCCAGATGGTAAGCCCTCCCGTATCGTAGTTATCTACACGACGGGGAGTCAGGCAACTATGGATGA
ACGAAATAGACAGATCGCTGAGATAGGTGCCTCACTGATTAAGCATTGGTAACTGTCAGACCAAGTTTAC
TCATATATACTTTAGATTGATTTAAAACTTCATTTTTAATTTAAAAGGATCTAGGTGAAGATCCTTTTTG
ATAATCTCATGACCAAAATCCCTTAACGTGAGTTTTCGTTCCACTGAGCGTCAGACCCCGTAGAAAAGAT
CAAAGGATCTTCTTGAGATCCTTTTTTTCTGCGCGTAATCTGCTGCTTGCAAACAAAAAAACCACCGCTA
CCAGCGGTGGTTTGTTTGCCGGATCAAGAGCTACCAACTCTTTTTCCGAAGGTAACTGGCTTCAGCAGAG
CGCAGATACCAAATACTGTCCTTCTAGTGTAGCCGTAGTTAGGCCACCACTTCAAGAACTCTGTAGCACC
GCCTACATACCTCGCTCTGCTAATCCTGTTACCAGTGGCTGCTGCCAGTGGCGATAAGTCGTGTCTTACC
GGGTTGGACTCAAGACGATAGTTACCGGATAAGGCGCAGCGGTCGGGCTGAACGGGGGGTTCGTGCACAC
AGCCCAGCTTGGAGCGAACGACCTACACCGAACTGAGATACCTACAGCGTGAGCTATGAGAAAGCGCCAC
GCTTCCCGAAGGGAGAAAGGCGGACAGGTATCCGGTAAGCGGCAGGGTCGGAACAGGAGAGCGCACGAGG
GAGCTTCCAGGGGGAAACGCCTGGTATCTTTATAGTCCTGTCGGGTTTCGCCACCTCTGACTTGAGCGTC
GATTTTTGTGATGCTCGTCAGGGGGGCGGAGCCTATGGAAAAACGCCAGCAACGCGGCCTTTTTACGGTT
CCTGGCCTTTTGCTGGCCTTGAAGCTGTCCCTGATGGTCGTCATCTACCTGCCTGGACAGCATGGCCTGC
AACGCGGGCATCCCGATGCCGCCGGAAGCGAGAAGAATCATAATGGGGAAGGCCATCCAGCCTCGCGTCG
CGAACGCCAGCAAGACGTAGCCCAGCGCGTCGGCCCCGAGATGCGCCGCGTGCGGCTGCTGGAGATGGCG
GACGCGATGGATATGTTCTGCCAAGGGTTGGTTTGCGCATTCACAGTTCTCCGCAAGAATTGATTGGCTC
CAATTCTTGGAGTGGTGAATCCGTTAGCGAGGTGCCGCCCTGCTTCATCCCCGTGGCCCGTTGCTCGCGT
TTGCTGGCGGTGTCCCCGGAAGAAATATATTTGCATGTCTTTAGTTCTATGATGACACAAACCCCGCCCA
GCGTCTTGTCATTGGCGAATTCGAACACGCAGATGCAGTCGGGGCGGCGCGGTCCGAGGTCCACTTCGCA
TATTAAGGTGACGCGTGTGGCCTCGAACACCGAGCGACCCTGCAGCGACCCGCTTAACAGCGTCAACAGC
GTGCCGCAGATCCCGGGGGGCAATGAGATATGAAAAAGCCTGAACTCACCGCGACGTCTGTCGAGAAGTT
TCTGATCGAAAAGTTCGACAGCGTCTCCGACCTGATGCAGCTCTCGGAGGGCGAAGAATCTCGTGCTTTC
AGCTTCGATGTAGGAGGGCGTGGATATGTCCTGCGGGTAAATAGCTGCGCCGATGGTTTCTACAAAGATC
GTTATGTTTATCGGCACTTTGCATCGGCCGCGCTCCCGATTCCGGAAGTGCTTGACATTGGGGAATTCAG
CGAGAGCCTGACCTATTGCATCTCCCGCCGTGCACAGGGTGTCACGTTGCAAGACCTGCCTGAAACCGAA
CTGCCCGCTGTTCTGCAGCCGGTCGCGGAGGCCATGGATGCGATCGCTGCGGCCGATCTTAGCCAGACGA
GCGGGTTCGGCCCATTCGGACCGCAAGGAATCGGTCAATACACTACATGGCGTGATTTCATATGCGCGAT
TGCTGATCCCCATGTGTATCACTGGCAAACTGTGATGGACGACACCGTCAGTGCGTCCGTCGCGCAGGCT
CTCGATGAGCTGATGCTTTGGGCCGAGGACTGCCCCGAAGTCCGGCACCTCGTGCACGCGGATTTCGGCT
CCAACAATGTCCTGACGGACAATGGCCGCATAACAGCGGTCATTGACTGGAGCGAGGCGATGTTCGGGGA
TTCCCAATACGAGGTCGCCAACATCTTCTTCTGGAGGCCGTGGTTGGCTTGTATGGAGCAGCAGACGCGC
TACTTCGAGCGGAGGCATCCGGAGCTTGCAGGATCGCCGCGGCTCCGGGCGTATATGCTCCGCATTGGTC
TTGACCAACTCTATCAGAGCTTGGTTGACGGCAATTTCGATGATGCAGCTTGGGCGCAGGGTCGATGCGA
CGCAATCGTCCGATCCGGAGCCGGGACTGTCGGGCGTACACAAATCGCCCGCAGAAGCGCGGCCGTCTGG
ACCGATGGCTGTGTAGAAGTACTCGCCGATAGTGGAAACCGACGCCCCAGCACTCGTCCGGATCGGGAGA
TGGGGGAGGCTAACTGAAACACGGAAGGAGACAATACCGGAAGGAACCCGCGCTATGACGGCAATAAAAA
GACAGAATAAAACGCACGGGTGTTGGGTCGTTTGTTCATAAACGCGGGGTTCGGTCCCAGGGCTGGCACT
CTGTCGATACCCCACCGAGACCCCATTGGGGCCAATACGCCCGCGTTTCTTCCTTTTCCCCACCCCACCC
CCCAAGTTCGGGTGAAGGCCCAGGGCTCGCAGCCAACGTCGGGGCGGCAGGCCCTGCCATAGCCACTGGC
CCCGTGGGTTAGGGACGGGGTCCCCCATGGGGAATGGTTTATGGTTCGTGGGGGTTATTATTTTGGGCGT
TGCGTGGGGTCAGGTCCACGACTGGACTGAGCAGACAGACCCATGGTTTTTGGATGGCCTGGGCATGGAC
CGCATGTACTGGCGCGACACGAACACCGGGCGTCTGTGGCTGCCAAACACCCCCGACCCCCAAAAACCAC
CGCGCGGATTTCTGGCGTGCCAAGCTAGTCGACCAATTCTCATGTTTGACAGCTTATCATCGCAGATCCG
GGCAACGTTGTTGCCATTGCTGCAGGCGCAGAACTGGTAGGTATGGAAGATCTATACATTGAATCAATAT
TGGCAATTAGCCATATTAGTCATTGGTTATATAGCATAAATCAATATTGGCTATTGGCCATTGCATACGT
TGTATCTATATCATAATATGTACATTTATATTGGCTCATGTCCAATATGACCGCCAT
Features (pLannotate 1.2.2; 25 found; start..end, strand, type, name):
      4..383     +  enhancer       CMV enhancer: human cytomegalovirus immediate early enhancer
    385..584     +  promoter       CMV promoter: human cytomegalovirus (CMV) immediate early promoter
    635..703     +  CDS            Ighv1-61 (fragment): HVM05_MOUSE - Also known as Igh-VJ558. Experimental evidence at protein level: Swiss-Prot protein existence level 1. From Mus musculus (Mouse).
    716..1033    +  CDS            Igkc: IGKC_MOUSE - Experimental evidence at protein level: Swiss-Prot protein existence level 1. From Mus musculus (Mouse).
   1041..1175    -  polyA_signal   SV40 poly(A) signal: SV40 polyadenylation signal
   1198..1281    -  CDS            large T antigen (fragment): large T antigen from SV40 (simian virus 40)
   1284..1324    +  CDS            rop (fragment): Rop protein, which maintains plasmids at low copy number; rop
   1436..1454    -  misc_feature   MCS (fragment): pUC18/19 multiple cloning site
   1900..3689    -  rep_origin     oriP: Epstein-Barr virus oriP replication origin (Yates et al., 2000)
   3690..3908    -  CDS            gL (fragment): GL_EBVB9 - Experimental evidence at protein level: Swiss-Prot protein existence level 1. The heterodimer glycoprotein H-glycoprotein L is required for the fusion of viral and plasma membranes leading to virus entry into the host cell. Acts as a functional inhibitor of gH and maintains gH in an inhibited form. Upon binding to host integrins, gL dissociates from gH leading to activation of the viral fusion glycoproteins gB and gH. Fusion of EBV with B-lymphocytes requires the additional receptor- binding protein gp42, which forms a complex with gH/gL. The heterodimer gH/gL targets also host EPHA
   3991..5916    -  CDS            EBNA1: Epstein-Barr nuclear antigen 1, also known as EBNA-1 crucial for latent viral infection, and for episomal amplification of vectors containing the oriP origin (Okita et al., 2013)
   5954..6298    -  CDS            BRRF2_EBVB9 (fragment): Protein inferred from homology: Swiss-Prot protein existence level 3. From Epstein-Barr virus (strain B95-8) (HHV-4) (Human herpesvirus 4).
   6301..6324    -  promoter       tet promoter (fragment): E. coli promoter for tetracycline efflux protein gene
   6437..6541    +  promoter       AmpR promoter: bla
   6542..7402    +  CDS            AmpR: β-lactamase; bla; confers resistance to ampicillin, carbenicillin, and related antibiotics
   7573..8161    +  rep_origin     ori: high-copy-number ColE1/pMB1/pBR322/pUC origin of replication
   8207..8365    -  CDS            TcR (fragment): tetracycline efflux protein; tet; confers resistance to tetracycline
   8486..8686    -  CDS            MDV035 (fragment): UL24_GAHVM - Protein inferred from homology: Swiss-Prot protein existence level 3. May play a role in the dispersal of host nucleolin from the nucleolus throughout the nucleus leading to a decrease in ribosome biogenesis. From Gallid herpesvirus 2 (strain Chicken/Md5/ATCC VR-987) (GaHV-2) (Marek's disease herpesvirus type 1).
   8675..8737    +  promoter       Mini-TK promoter: minimal herpes simplex virus (HSV) thymidine kinase promoter
   8780..9817    +  CDS            HygR: hygromycin B phosphotransferase confers resistance to hygromycin
   9859..9907    +  polyA_signal   HSV TK poly(A) signal: herpes simplex virus thymidine kinase polyadenylation signal (Cole and Stacy, 1985)
   9998..10014   -  polyA_signal   bGH poly(A) signal (fragment): bovine growth hormone polyadenylation signal
  10107..10331   +  CDS            gH (fragment): GH_HHV11 - Experimental evidence at protein level: Swiss-Prot protein existence level 1. The heterodimer glycoprotein H-glycoprotein L is required for the fusion of viral and plasma membranes leading to virus entry into the host cell. Following initial binding to host receptor, membrane fusion is mediated by the fusion machinery composed of gB and the heterodimer gH/gL. May also be involved in the fusion between the virion envelope and the outer nuclear membrane during virion morphogenesis. From Human herpesvirus 1 (strain 17) (HHV-1) (Human herpes simplex virus 1).
  10336..10352   +  promoter       tet promoter (fragment): E. coli promoter for tetracycline efflux protein gene
  10362..10387   -  CDS            bla(M) (fragment): β-lactamase lacking the signal sequence; bla(M); allows cytosolic expression of β-lactamase
