>Addgene plasmid #104579 | pRVL-1 | addgene full sequence | sequence record 212475 | Addgene NGS Result
GTTGACATTGATTATTGACTAGTTATTAATAGTAATCAATTACGGGGTCATTAGTTCATAGCCCATATAT
GGAGTTCCGCGTTACATAACTTACGGTAAATGGCCCGCCTGGCTGACCGCCCAACGACCCCCGCCCATTG
ACGTCAATAATGACGTATGTTCCCATAGTAACGCCAATAGGGACTTTCCATTGACGTCAATGGGTGGAGT
ATTTACGGTAAACTGCCCACTTGGCAGTACATCAAGTGTATCATATGCCAAGTCCGCCCCCTATTGACGT
CAATGACGGTAAATGGCCCGCCTGGCATTATGCCCAGTACATGACCTTACGGGACTTTCCTACTTGGCAG
TACATCTACGTATTAGTCATCGCTATTACCATGGTGATGCGGTTTTGGCAGTACACCAATGGGCGTGGAT
AGCGGTTTGACTCACGGGGATTTCCAAGTCTCCACCCCATTGACGTCAATGGGAGTTTGTTTTGGCACCA
AAATCAACGGGACTTTCCAAAATGTCGTAATAACCCCGCCCCGTTGACGCAAATGGGCGGTAGGCGTGTA
CGGTGGGAGGTCTATATAAGCAGAGCTCGTTTAGTGAACCGTCAGATCTCTAGAAGCTGGGTACCGCCGC
CACCATGGGCTGGAGCTGCATCATCCTGTTCCTGGTGGCCACCGCCACCGGCGTGCACAGCGAAGAGCTA
CAGAGTGAGCTCTTCGCCGACGCCGCCCCCACCGTGAGCATCTTCCCCCCCAGCAGCGAGCAGCTGACCA
GCGGCGGCGCCAGCGTGGTGTGCTTCCTGAACAACTTCTACCCCAAGGACATCAACGTGAAGTGGAAGAT
CGACGGCAGCGAGAGGCAGAACGGCGTGCTGAACAGCTGGACCGACCAGGACAGCAAGGACAGCACCTAC
AGCATGAGCAGCACCCTGACCCTGACCAAGGACGAGTACGAGAGGCACAACAGCTACACCTGCGAGGCCA
CCCACAAGACCAGCACCAGCCCCATCGTGAAAAGCTTCAACAGGAACGAGTGCTGATAAGGATCCAGACA
TGATAAGATACATTGATGAGTTTGGACAAACCACAACTAGAATGCAGTGAAAAAAATGCTTTATTTGTGA
AATTTGTGATGCTATTGCTTTATTTGTAACCATTATAAGCTGCAATAAACAAGTTAACAACAACAATTGC
ATTCATTTTATGTTTCAGGTTCAGGGGGAGGTGTGGGAGGTTTTTTAAAGCAAGTAAAACCTCTACAAAT
GTGGTATGGCTGATTATGATCCGGCTGCCTCGCGCGTTTCGGTGATGACGGTGAAAACCTCTGACACATG
CAGCTCCCGGAGACGGTCACAGCTTGTCTGTAAGCGGATGCCGGGAGCAGACAAGCCCGTCAGGGCGCGT
CAGCGGGTGTTGGCGGGTGTCGGGGCGCAGCCATGAGGTCGACTCTAGAGGATCGATCCCCGCCCCGGAC
GAACTAAACCTGACTACGACATCTCTGCCCCTTCTTCGCGGGGCAGTGCATGTAATCCCTTCAGTTGGTT
GGTACAACTTGCCAACTGGGCCCTGTTCCACATGTGACACGGGGGGGGACCAAACACAAAGGGGTTCTCT
GACTGTAGTTGACATCCTTATAAATGGATGTGCACATTTGCCAACACTGAGTGGCTTTCATCCTGGAGCA
GACTTTGCAGTCTGTGGACTGCAACACAACATTGCCTTTATGTGTAACTCTTGGCTGAAGCTCTTACACC
AATGCTGGGGGACATGTACCTCCCAGGGGCCCAGGAAGACTACGGGAGGCTACACCAACGTCAATCAGAG
GGGCCTGTGTAGCTACCGATAAGCGGACCCTCAAGAGGGCATTAGCAATAGTGTTTATAAGGCCCCCTTG
TTAACCCTAAACGGGTAGCATATGCTTCCCGGGTAGTAGTATATACTATCCAGACTAACCCTAATTCAAT
AGCATATGTTACCCAACGGGAAGCATATGCTATCGAATTAGGGTTAGTAAAAGGGTCCTAAGGAACAGCG
ATATCTCCCACCCCATGAGCTGTCACGGTTTTATTTACATGGGGTCAGGATTCCACGAGGGTAGTGAACC
ATTTTAGTCACAAGGGCAGTGGCTGAAGATCAAGGAGCGGGCAGTGAACTCTCCTGAATCTTCGCCTGCT
TCTTCATTCTCCTTCGTTTAGCTAATAGAATAACTGCTGAGTTGTGAACAGTAAGGTGTATGTGAGGTGC
TCGAAAACAAGGTTTCAGGTGACGCCCCCAGAATAAAATTTGGACGGGGGGTTCAGTGGTGGCATTGTGC
TATGACACCAATATAACCCTCACAAACCCCTTGGGCAATAAATACTAGTGTAGGAATGAAACATTCTGAA
TATCTTTAACAATAGAAATCCATGGGGTGGGGACAAGCCGTAAAGACTGGATGTCCATCTCACACGAATT
TATGGCTATGGGCAACACATAATCCTAGTGCAATATGATACTGGGGTTATTAAGATGTGTCCCAGGCAGG
GACCAAGACAGGTGAACCATGTTGTTACACTCTATTTGTAACAAGGGGAAAGAGAGTGGACGCCGACAGC
AGCGGACTCCACTGGTTGTCTCTAACACCCCCGAAAATTAAACGGGGCTCCACGCCAATGGGGCCCATAA
ACAAAGACAAGTGGCCACTCTTTTTTTTGAAATTGTGGAGTGGGGGCACGCGTCAGCCCCCACACGCCGC
CCTGCGGTTTTGGACTGTAAAATAAGGGTGTAATAACTTGGCTGATTGTAACCCCGCTAACCACTGCGGT
CAAACCACTTGCCCACAAAACCACTAATGGCACCCCGGGGAATACCTGCATAAGTAGGTGGGCGGGCCAA
GATAGGGGCGCGATTGCTGCGATCTGGAGGACAAATTACACACACTTGCGCCTGAGCGCCAAGCACAGGG
TTGTTGGTCCTCATATTCACGAGGTCGCTGAGAGCACGGTGGGCTAATGTTGCCATGGGTAGCATATACT
ACCCAAATATCTGGATAGCATATGCTATCCTAATCTATATCTGGGTAGCATAGGCTATCCTAATCTATAT
CTGGGTAGCATATGCTATCCTAATCTATATCTGGGTAGTATATGCTATCCTAATTTATATCTGGGTAGCA
TAGGCTATCCTAATCTATATCTGGGTAGCATATGCTATCCTAATCTATATCTGGGTAGTATATGCTATCC
TAATCTGTATCCGGGTAGCATATGCTATCCTAATAGAGATTAGGGTAGTATATGCTATCCTAATTTATAT
CTGGGTAGCATATACTACCCAAATATCTGGATAGCATATGCTATCCTAATCTATATCTGGGTAGCATATG
CTATCCTAATCTATATCTGGGTAGCATAGGCTATCCTAATCTATATCTGGGTAGCATATGCTATCCTAAT
CTATATCTGGGTAGTATATGCTATCCTAATTTATATCTGGGTAGCATAGGCTATCCTAATCTATATCTGG
GTAGCATATGCTATCCTAATCTATATCTGGGTAGTATATGCTATCCTAATCTGTATCCGGGTAGCATATG
CTATCCTCATGCATATACAGTCAGCATATGATACCCAGTAGTAGAGTGGGAGTGCTATCCTTTGCATATG
CCGCCACCTCCCAAGGGGGCGTGAATTTTCGCTGCTTGTCCTTTTCCTGCTGGTTGCTCCCATTCTTAGG
TGAATTTAAGGAGGCCAGGCTAAAGCCGTCGCATGTCTGATTGCTCACCAGGTAAATGTCGCTAATGTTT
TCCAACGCGAGAAGGTGTTGAGCGCGGAGCTGAGTGACGTGACAACATGGGTATGCCCAATTGCCCCATG
TTGGGAGGACGAAAATGGTGACAAGACAGATGGCCAGAAATACACCAACAGCACGCATGATGTCTACTGG
GGATTTATTCTTTAGTGCGGGGGAATACACGGCTTTTAATACGATTGAGGGCGTCTCCTAACAAGTTACA
TCACTCCTGCCCTTCCTCACCCTCATCTCCATCACCTCCTTCATCTCCGTCATCTCCGTCATCACCCTCC
GCGGCAGCCCCTTCCACCATAGGTGGAAACCAGGGAGGCAAATCTACTCCATCGTCAAAGCTGCACACAG
TCACCCTGATATTGCAGGTAGGAGCGGGCTTTGTCATAACAAGGTCCTTAATCGCATCCTTCAAAACCTC
AGCAAATATATGAGTTTGTAAAAAGACCATGAAATAACAGACAATGGACTCCCTTAGCGGGCCAGGTTGT
GGGCCGGGTCCAGGGGCCATTCCAAAGGGGAGACGACTCAATGGTGTAAGACGACATTGTGGAATAGCAA
GGGCAGTTCCTCGCCTTAGGTTGTAAAGGGAGGTCTTACTACCTCCATATACGAACACACCGGCGACCCA
AGTTCCTTCGTCGGTAGTCCTTTCTACGTGACTCCTAGCCAGGAGAGCTCTTAAACCTTCTGCAATGTTC
TCAAATTTCGGGTTGGAACCTCCTTGACCACGATGCTTTCCAAACCACCCTCCTTTTTTGCGCCTGCCTC
CATCACCCTGACCCCGGGGTCCAGTGCTTGGGCCTTCTCCTGGGTCATCTGCGGGGCCCTGCTCTATCGC
TCCCGGGGGCACGTCAGGCTCACCATCTGGGCCACCTTCTTGGTGGTATTCAAAATAATCGGCTTCCCCT
ACAGGGTGGAAAAATGGCCTTCTACCTGGAGGGGGCCTGCGCGGTGGAGACCCGGATGATGATGACTGAC
TACTGGGACTCCTGGGCCTCTTTTCTCCACGTCCACGACCTCTCCCCCTGGCTCTTTCACGACTTCCCCC
CCTGGCTCTTTCACGTCCTCTACCCCGGCGGCCTCCACTACCTCCTCGACCCCGGCCTCCACTACCTCCT
CGACCCCGGCCTCCACTGCCTCCTCGACCCCGGCCTCCACCTCCTGCTCCTGCCCCTCCTGCTCCTGCCC
CTCCTCCTGCTCCTGCCCCTCCTGCCCCTCCTGCTCCTGCCCCTCCTGCCCCTCCTGCTCCTGCCCCTCC
TGCCCCTCCTGCTCCTGCCCCTCCTGCCCCTCCTCCTGCTCCTGCCCCTCCTGCCCCTCCTCCTGCTCCT
GCCCCTCCTGCCCCTCCTGCTCCTGCCCCTCCTGCCCCTCCTGCTCCTGCCCCTCCTGCCCCTCCTGCTC
CTGCCCCTCCTGCTCCTGCCCCTCCTGCTCCTGCCCCTCCTGCTCCTGCCCCTCCTGCCCCTCCTGCCCC
TCCTCCTGCTCCTGCCCCTCCTGCTCCTGCCCCTCCTGCCCCTCCTGCCCCTCCTGCTCCTGCCCCTCCT
CCTGCTCCTGCCCCTCCTGCCCCTCCTGCCCCTCCTCCTGCTCCTSCCCCTCCTGCCCCTCCTCCTGCTC
CTGCCCCTCCTCCTGCTCCTGCCCCTCCTGCCCCTCCTSCCCCTCCTCCTGCTCCTGCCCCTCCTGCCCC
TCCTCCTGCTCCTGCCCCTCCTCCTGCTCCTCCCCCTCCTGCCCCTCCTGCCCCTCCTCCTGCTCCTGCC
CCTCCTCCTGCTCCTGCCCCTCCTGCCCCTCCTGCCCCTCCTGCCCCTCCTCCTGCTCCTGCCCCTCCTC
CTGCTCCTGCCCCTCCTGCTCCTGCCCCTCCCGCTCCTGCTCCTGCTCCTGTTCCACCGTGGGTCCCTTT
GCAGCCAATGCAACTTGGACGTTTTTGGGGTCTCCGGACACCATCTCTATGTCTTGGCCCTGATCCTGAG
CCGCCCGGGGCTCCTGGTCTTCCGCCTCCTCGTCCTCGTCCTCTTCCCCGTCCTCGTCCATGGTTATCAC
CCCCTCTTCTTTGAGGTCCACTGCCGCCGGAGCCTTCTGGTCCAGATGTGTCTCCCTTCTCTCCTAGGCC
ATTTCCAGGTCCTGTACCTGGCCCCTCGTCAGACATGATTCACACTAAAAGAGATCAATAGACATCTTTA
TTAGACGACGCTCAGTGAATACAGGGAGTGCAGACTCCTGCCCCCTCCAACAGCCCCCCCACCCTCATCC
CCTTCATGGTCGCTGTCAGACAGATCCAGGTCTGAAAATTCCCCATCCTCCGAACCATCCTCGTCCTCAT
CACCAATTACTCGCAGCCCGGAAAACTCCCGCTGAACATCCTCAAGATTTGCGTCCTGAGCCTCAAGCCA
GGCCTCAAATTCCTCGTCCCCCTTTTTGCTGGACGGTAGGGATGGGGATTCTCGGGACCCCTCCTCTTCC
TCTTCAAGGTCACCAGACAGAGATGCTACTGGGGCAACGGAAGAAAAGCTGGGTGCGGCCTGTGAGGATC
AGCTTATCGATGATAAGCTGTCAAACATGAGAATTCTTGAAGACGAAAGGGCCTCGTGATACGCCTATTT
TTATAGGTTAATGTCATGATAATAATGGTTTCTTAGACGTCAGGTGGCACTTTTCGGGGAAATGTGCGCG
GAACCCCTATTTGTTTATTTTTCTAAATACATTCAAATATGTATCCGCTCATGAGACAATAACCCTGATA
AATGCTTCAATAATATTGAAAAAGGAAGAGTATGAGTATTCAACATTTCCGTGTCGCCCTTATTCCCTTT
TTTGCGGCATTTTGCCTTCCTGTTTTTGCTCACCCAGAAACGCTGGTGAAAGTAAAAGATGCTGAAGATC
AGTTGGGTGCACGAGTGGGTTACATCGAACTGGATCTCAACAGCGGTAAGATCCTTGAGAGTTTTCGCCC
CGAAGAACGTTTTCCAATGATGAGCACTTTTAAAGTTCTGCTATGTGGCGCGGTATTATCCCGTGTTGAC
GCCGGGCAAGAGCAACTCGGTCGCCGCATACACTATTCTCAGAATGACTTGGTTGAGTACTCACCAGTCA
CAGAAAAGCATCTTACGGATGGCATGACAGTAAGAGAATTATGCAGTGCTGCCATAACCATGAGTGATAA
CACTGCGGCCAACTTACTTCTGACAACGATCGGAGGACCGAAGGAGCTAACCGCTTTTTTGCACAACATG
GGGGATCATGTAACTCGCCTTGATCGTTGGGAACCGGAGCTGAATGAAGCCATACCAAACGACGAGCGTG
ACACCACGATGCCTGCAGCAATGGCAACAACGTTGCGCAAACTATTAACTGGCGAACTACTTACTCTAGC
TTCCCGGCAACAATTAATAGACTGGATGGAGGCGGATAAAGTTGCAGGACCACTTCTGCGCTCGGCCCTT
CCGGCTGGCTGGTTTATTGCTGATAAATCTGGAGCCGGTGAGCGTGGGTCTCGCGGTATCATTGCAGCAC
TGGGGCCAGATGGTAAGCCCTCCCGTATCGTAGTTATCTACACGACGGGGAGTCAGGCAACTATGGATGA
ACGAAATAGACAGATCGCTGAGATAGGTGCCTCACTGATTAAGCATTGGTAACTGTCAGACCAAGTTTAC
TCATATATACTTTAGATTGATTTAAAACTTCATTTTTAATTTAAAAGGATCTAGGTGAAGATCCTTTTTG
ATAATCTCATGACCAAAATCCCTTAACGTGAGTTTTCGTTCCACTGAGCGTCAGACCCCGTAGAAAAGAT
CAAAGGATCTTCTTGAGATCCTTTTTTTCTGCGCGTAATCTGCTGCTTGCAAACAAAAAAACCACCGCTA
CCAGCGGTGGTTTGTTTGCCGGATCAAGAGCTACCAACTCTTTTTCCGAAGGTAACTGGCTTCAGCAGAG
CGCAGATACCAAATACTGTCCTTCTAGTGTAGCCGTAGTTAGGCCACCACTTCAAGAACTCTGTAGCACC
GCCTACATACCTCGCTCTGCTAATCCTGTTACCAGTGGCTGCTGCCAGTGGCGATAAGTCGTGTCTTACC
GGGTTGGACTCAAGACGATAGTTACCGGATAAGGCGCAGCGGTCGGGCTGAACGGGGGGTTCGTGCACAC
AGCCCAGCTTGGAGCGAACGACCTACACCGAACTGAGATACCTACAGCGTGAGCTATGAGAAAGCGCCAC
GCTTCCCGAAGGGAGAAAGGCGGACAGGTATCCGGTAAGCGGCAGGGTCGGAACAGGAGAGCGCACGAGG
GAGCTTCCAGGGGGAAACGCCTGGTATCTTTATAGTCCTGTCGGGTTTCGCCACCTCTGACTTGAGCGTC
GATTTTTGTGATGCTCGTCAGGGGGGCGGAGCCTATGGAAAAACGCCAGCAACGCGGCCTTTTTACGGTT
CCTGGCCTTTTGCTGGCCTTGAAGCTGTCCCTGATGGTCGTCATCTACCTGCCTGGACAGCATGGCCTGC
AACGCGGGCATCCCGATGCCGCCGGAAGCGAGAAGAATCATAATGGGGAAGGCCATCCAGCCTCGCGTCG
CGAACGCCAGCAAGACGTAGCCCAGCGCGTCGGCCCCGAGATGCGCCGCGTGCGGCTGCTGGAGATGGCG
GACGCGATGGATATGTTCTGCCAAGGGTTGGTTTGCGCATTCACAGTTCTCCGCAAGAATTGATTGGCTC
CAATTCTTGGAGTGGTGAATCCGTTAGCGAGGTGCCGCCCTGCTTCATCCCCGTGGCCCGTTGCTCGCGT
TTGCTGGCGGTGTCCCCGGAAGAAATATATTTGCATGTCTTTAGTTCTATGATGACACAAACCCCGCCCA
GCGTCTTGTCATTGGCGAATTCGAACACGCAGATGCAGTCGGGGCGGCGCGGTCCGAGGTCCACTTCGCA
TATTAAGGTGACGCGTGTGGCCTCGAACACCGAGCGACCCTGCAGCGACCCGCTTAACAGCGTCAACAGC
GTGCCGCAGATCCCGGGGGGCAATGAGATATGAAAAAGCCTGAACTCACCGCGACGTCTGTCGAGAAGTT
TCTGATCGAAAAGTTCGACAGCGTCTCCGACCTGATGCAGCTCTCGGAGGGCGAAGAATCTCGTGCTTTC
AGCTTCGATGTAGGAGGGCGTGGATATGTCCTGCGGGTAAATAGCTGCGCCGATGGTTTCTACAAAGATC
GTTATGTTTATCGGCACTTTGCATCGGCCGCGCTCCCGATTCCGGAAGTGCTTGACATTGGGGAATTCAG
CGAGAGCCTGACCTATTGCATCTCCCGCCGTGCACAGGGTGTCACGTTGCAAGACCTGCCTGAAACCGAA
CTGCCCGCTGTTCTGCAGCCGGTCGCGGAGGCCATGGATGCGATCGCTGCGGCCGATCTTAGCCAGACGA
GCGGGTTCGGCCCATTCGGACCGCAAGGAATCGGTCAATACACTACATGGCGTGATTTCATATGCGCGAT
TGCTGATCCCCATGTGTATCACTGGCAAACTGTGATGGACGACACCGTCAGTGCGTCCGTCGCGCAGGCT
CTCGATGAGCTGATGCTTTGGGCCGAGGACTGCCCCGAAGTCCGGCACCTCGTGCACGCGGATTTCGGCT
CCAACAATGTCCTGACGGACAATGGCCGCATAACAGCGGTCATTGACTGGAGCGAGGCGATGTTCGGGGA
TTCCCAATACGAGGTCGCCAACATCTTCTTCTGGAGGCCGTGGTTGGCTTGTATGGAGCAGCAGACGCGC
TACTTCGAGCGGAGGCATCCGGAGCTTGCAGGATCGCCGCGGCTCCGGGCGTATATGCTCCGCATTGGTC
TTGACCAACTCTATCAGAGCTTGGTTGACGGCAATTTCGATGATGCAGCTTGGGCGCAGGGTCGATGCGA
CGCAATCGTCCGATCCGGAGCCGGGACTGTCGGGCGTACACAAATCGCCCGCAGAAGCGCGGCCGTCTGG
ACCGATGGCTGTGTAGAAGTACTCGCCGATAGTGGAAACCGACGCCCCAGCACTCGTCCGGATCGGGAGA
TGGGGGAGGCTAACTGAAACACGGAAGGAGACAATACCGGAAGGAACCCGCGCTATGACGGCAATAAAAA
GACAGAATAAAACGCACGGGTGTTGGGTCGTTTGTTCATAAACGCGGGGTTCGGTCCCAGGGCTGGCACT
CTGTCGATACCCCACCGAGACCCCATTGGGGCCAATACGCCCGCGTTTCTTCCTTTTCCCCACCCCACCC
CCCAAGTTCGGGTGAAGGCCCAGGGCTCGCAGCCAACGTCGGGGCGGCAGGCCCTGCCATAGCCACTGGC
CCCGTGGGTTAGGGACGGGGTCCCCCATGGGGAATGGTTTATGGTTCGTGGGGGTTATTATTTTGGGCGT
TGCGTGGGGTCAGGTCCACGACTGGACTGAGCAGACAGACCCATGGTTTTTGGATGGCCTGGGCATGGAC
CGCATGTACTGGCGCGACACGAACACCGGGCGTCTGTGGCTGCCAAACACCCCCGACCCCCAAAAACCAC
CGCGCGGATTTCTGGCGTGCCAAGCTAGTCGACCAATTCTCATGTTTGACAGCTTATCATCGCAGATCCG
GGCAACGTTGTTGCCATTGCTGCAGGCGCAGAACTGGTAGGTATGGAAGATCTATACATTGAATCAATAT
TGGCAATTAGCCATATTAGTCATTGGTTATATAGCATAAATCAATATTGGCTATTGGCCATTGCATACGT
TGTATCTATATCATAATATGTACATTTATATTGGCTCATGTCCAATATGACCGCCAT
Features (pLannotate 1.2.2; 25 found; start..end, strand, type, name):
      4..383     +  enhancer       CMV enhancer: human cytomegalovirus immediate early enhancer
    385..584     +  promoter       CMV promoter: human cytomegalovirus (CMV) immediate early promoter
    635..703     +  CDS            Ighv1-61 (fragment): HVM05_MOUSE - Also known as Igh-VJ558. Experimental evidence at protein level: Swiss-Prot protein existence level 1. From Mus musculus (Mouse).
    716..1033    +  CDS            Igkc: IGKC_MOUSE - Experimental evidence at protein level: Swiss-Prot protein existence level 1. From Mus musculus (Mouse).
   1041..1175    -  polyA_signal   SV40 poly(A) signal: SV40 polyadenylation signal
   1198..1281    -  CDS            large T antigen (fragment): large T antigen from SV40 (simian virus 40)
   1284..1324    +  CDS            rop (fragment): Rop protein, which maintains plasmids at low copy number; rop
   1436..1454    -  misc_feature   MCS (fragment): pUC18/19 multiple cloning site
   1900..3689    -  rep_origin     oriP: Epstein-Barr virus oriP replication origin (Yates et al., 2000)
   3690..3908    -  CDS            gL (fragment): GL_EBVB9 - Experimental evidence at protein level: Swiss-Prot protein existence level 1. The heterodimer glycoprotein H-glycoprotein L is required for the fusion of viral and plasma membranes leading to virus entry into the host cell. Acts as a functional inhibitor of gH and maintains gH in an inhibited form. Upon binding to host integrins, gL dissociates from gH leading to activation of the viral fusion glycoproteins gB and gH. Fusion of EBV with B-lymphocytes requires the additional receptor- binding protein gp42, which forms a complex with gH/gL. The heterodimer gH/gL targets also host EPHA
   3991..5916    -  CDS            EBNA1: Epstein-Barr nuclear antigen 1, also known as EBNA-1 crucial for latent viral infection, and for episomal amplification of vectors containing the oriP origin (Okita et al., 2013)
   5954..6298    -  CDS            BRRF2_EBVB9 (fragment): Protein inferred from homology: Swiss-Prot protein existence level 3. From Epstein-Barr virus (strain B95-8) (HHV-4) (Human herpesvirus 4).
   6301..6324    -  promoter       tet promoter (fragment): E. coli promoter for tetracycline efflux protein gene
   6437..6541    +  promoter       AmpR promoter: bla
   6542..7402    +  CDS            AmpR: β-lactamase; bla; confers resistance to ampicillin, carbenicillin, and related antibiotics
   7573..8161    +  rep_origin     ori: high-copy-number ColE1/pMB1/pBR322/pUC origin of replication
   8207..8365    -  CDS            TcR (fragment): tetracycline efflux protein; tet; confers resistance to tetracycline
   8486..8686    -  CDS            MDV035 (fragment): UL24_GAHVM - Protein inferred from homology: Swiss-Prot protein existence level 3. May play a role in the dispersal of host nucleolin from the nucleolus throughout the nucleus leading to a decrease in ribosome biogenesis. From Gallid herpesvirus 2 (strain Chicken/Md5/ATCC VR-987) (GaHV-2) (Marek's disease herpesvirus type 1).
   8675..8737    +  promoter       Mini-TK promoter: minimal herpes simplex virus (HSV) thymidine kinase promoter
   8780..9817    +  CDS            HygR: hygromycin B phosphotransferase confers resistance to hygromycin
   9859..9907    +  polyA_signal   HSV TK poly(A) signal: herpes simplex virus thymidine kinase polyadenylation signal (Cole and Stacy, 1985)
   9998..10014   -  polyA_signal   bGH poly(A) signal (fragment): bovine growth hormone polyadenylation signal
  10107..10331   +  CDS            gH (fragment): GH_HHV11 - Experimental evidence at protein level: Swiss-Prot protein existence level 1. The heterodimer glycoprotein H-glycoprotein L is required for the fusion of viral and plasma membranes leading to virus entry into the host cell. Following initial binding to host receptor, membrane fusion is mediated by the fusion machinery composed of gB and the heterodimer gH/gL. May also be involved in the fusion between the virion envelope and the outer nuclear membrane during virion morphogenesis. From Human herpesvirus 1 (strain 17) (HHV-1) (Human herpes simplex virus 1).
  10336..10352   +  promoter       tet promoter (fragment): E. coli promoter for tetracycline efflux protein gene
  10362..10387   -  CDS            bla(M) (fragment): β-lactamase lacking the signal sequence; bla(M); allows cytosolic expression of β-lactamase
