[The description below was written by a language model from this plasmid's Addgene catalogue record and pLannotate feature annotations shown in this document.]
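Description:
pRVL-1 is a mammalian expression vector built on the pCEP4 episomal backbone and designed as an acceptor plasmid for antibody light chains. It carries the mouse kappa light-chain constant domain (Igkc, CL kappa) as a roughly 0.4 kb insert placed between KpnI and BamHI sites, downstream of the human cytomegalovirus immediate-early enhancer and promoter and followed by an SV40 polyadenylation signal. Just upstream of the constant region, the annotation detects a short fragment matching the start of a mouse immunoglobulin heavy-chain variable gene. Its position and length suggest a secretion leader, although the record does not say so explicitly. The small gap between this fragment and Igkc is presumably where the SapI sites sit. According to the record, VL domains are cloned in with this type IIS enzyme, which cuts outside its recognition site and so can join a variable domain to the constant domain in frame without added sequence.

The backbone supplies the Epstein-Barr virus oriP origin and the EBNA1 gene, which together allow the plasmid to persist and replicate as an episome in permissive primate cells. A hygromycin B phosphotransferase cassette, driven by an HSV thymidine kinase promoter with a TK poly(A) signal, provides selection in mammalian cells. In E. coli the plasmid is maintained through a high-copy ColE1/pUC-type origin and ampicillin resistance (β-lactamase). The other short herpesvirus, tetracycline-resistance, rop and T antigen fragments in the table are remnants of backbone construction, not functional elements. The associated work concerns expression of recombinant IgG monoclonals with engineered effector functions, so a completed light-chain construct would presumably be co-expressed with a heavy-chain vector, which this record does not describe.
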