Addgene plasmid #104579: pRVL-1
Purpose: Contains mouse kappa CL domain, for cloning of antibody VL domains using SapI restriction enzyme.
Depositing lab: Daniel Christ. Depositing organization: Garvan Institute of Medical Research. Publication: Expression of IgG Monoclonals with Engineered Immune Effector Functions. Vazquez-Lombardi R, Nevoltris D, Rouet R, Christ D. Methods Mol Biol. 2018;1827:313-334. doi: 10.1007/978-1-4939-8648-4_16. PubMed 30196504.
Backbone
  Vector backbone: pCEP4
  Backbone manufacturer: Invitrogen (Thermo Fisher)
  Backbone size w/o insert (bp): 10143
  Total vector size (bp): 10557
  Vector type: Mammalian Expression
  Selectable markers: Hygromycin
Growth in bacteria
  Bacterial resistance: Ampicillin, 100 μg/mL
  Growth temperature: 37°C
  Growth strain: DH5alpha
  Growth instructions: 250 rpm
  Copy number: High Copy
Gene/Insert
  Gene/Insert name: Mouse CL kappa
  Species: M. musculus (mouse)
  Insert size (bp): 414
  Promoter: CMV
  Cloning method: Restriction Enzyme; 5′ cloning site KpnI (not destroyed); 3′ cloning site BamHI (not destroyed)
  Sequencing primers: 5′ GAGGTCTATATAAGCAGAGC; 3′ GCTTATAATGGTTACAAATAAAGC
Terms and licenses: Academic/Nonprofit Terms; Industry Terms: Not Available to Industry
How to cite: pRVL-1 was a gift from Daniel Christ (Addgene plasmid # 104579 ; http://n2t.net/addgene:104579 ; RRID:Addgene_104579)
